Addgene plasmid #214582: AiP1923 - pAAV-AiE2455m-minBG-SYFP2-WPRE-BGHpA
Purpose: AiE2455m is an enhancer sequence, designed to drive AAV-mediated transgene expression in specific populations of brain cells
Depositing lab: Allen Institute for Brain Science & Bosiljka Tasic. Depositing organization: Allen Institute. Publication: A suite of enhancer AAVs and transgenic mouse lines for genetic access to cortical cell types (preprint). Ben-Simon Y, Hooper M, Narayan S, Daigle T, Dwivedi D, Way SW, Oster A, Stafford DA, Mich JK, Taormina MJ, Martinez RA, Opitz-Araya X, Roth JR, Allen S, Ayala A, Bakken TE, Barcelli T, Barta S, Bendrick J, Bertagnolli D, Bowlus J, Boyer G, Brouner K, Casian B, Casper T, Chakka AB, Chakrabarty R, Chance RK, Chavan S, Departee M, Donadio N, Dotson N, Egdorf T, Gabitto M, Garcia J, Gary A, Gasperini M, Goldy J, Gore BB, Graybuck L, Greisman N, Haeseleer F, Halterman C, Helback O, Hockemeyer D, Huang C, Huff S, Hunker A, Johansen N, Juneau Z, Kalmbach B, Khem S, Kussick E, Kutsal R, Larsen R, Lee C, Lee AY, Leibly M, Lenz GH, Liang E, Lusk N, Malone J, Mollenkopf T, Morin E, Newman D, Ng L, Ngo K, Omstead V, Oyama A, Pham T, Pom CA, Potekhina L, Ransford S, Rette D, Rimorin C, Rocha D, Ruiz A, Sanchez REA, Sedeno-Cortes A, Sevigny JP, Shapovalova N, Shulga L, Sigler AR, Siverts LA, Somasundaram S, Stewart K, Szelenyi E, Tieu M, Trader C, van Velthoven CTJ, Walker M, Weed N, Wirthlin M, Wood T, Wynalda B, Yao Z, Zhou T, Ariza J, Dee N, Reding M, Ronellenfitch K, Mufti S, Sunkin SM, Smith KA, Esposito L, Waters J, Thyagarajan B, Yao S, Lein ES, Zeng H, Levi BP, Ngai J, Ting J, Tasic B. bioRxiv [Preprint]. 2024 Sep 26:2024.06.10.597244. doi: 10.1101/2024.06.10.597244. PubMed 38915722.
Backbone
  Vector backbone: pAAV2
  Vector type: AAV
Growth in bacteria
  Bacterial resistance: Ampicillin, 100 μg/mL
  Growth temperature: 37°C
  Growth strain: NEB Stable
  Copy number: High Copy
Gene/Insert
  Gene/Insert name: SYFP2
  Species: Synthetic
  Promoter: minBG
  Cloning method: Gibson Cloning
Terms and licenses: Academic/Nonprofit Terms; Industry Terms: Not Available to Industry
Depositor comments: 5' Cloning Site: SgrAI (destroyed), 3' Cloning Site: SgrAI (destroyed). Please visit https://doi.org/10.1101/2024.06.10.597244 for bioRxiv preprint.
How to cite: AiP1923 - pAAV-AiE2455m-minBG-SYFP2-WPRE-BGHpA was a gift from Allen Institute for Brain Science & Bosiljka Tasic (Addgene plasmid # 214582 ; http://n2t.net/addgene:214582 ; RRID:Addgene_214582)
