[The description below was written by a language model from this plasmid's Addgene catalogue record and pLannotate feature annotations shown in this document.]
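Description:
AiP1923 - pAAV-AiE2455m-minBG-SYFP2-WPRE-BGHpA is an AAV transfer plasmid built on a pAAV2 backbone and intended for packaging a recombinant adeno-associated virus genome that reports enhancer activity in the brain. In bacteria it is maintained as a high-copy plasmid through a ColE1/pUC-type origin and selected with ampicillin via the β-lactamase gene and its native promoter. An f1 phage origin and short pBR322-derived remnants (rop and bom fragments) are also present in the backbone. The annotated 5,048 nt sequence shows one complete AAV2 inverted terminal repeat. The other is detected only as short fragments, which may reflect how difficult these repeats are to sequence and annotate. The ITRs flank the payload and provide the cis signals for replication and encapsidation of the vector genome.

The payload is a single expression cassette, annotated on the reverse strand. The enhancer AiE2455m is placed upstream of a minimal beta-globin promoter (minBG), which has little activity alone, so transcription depends on the enhancer and is restricted to the cell populations in which it is active. This drives SYFP2, a rapidly maturing monomeric yellow fluorescent protein derived from Aequorea victoria. SYFP2 is followed by WPRE sequence, annotated as two fragments totalling well under the full-length element, to boost transcript stability and expression. A bovine growth hormone polyadenylation signal ends the cassette. The enhancer and minimal promoter are not annotated in the feature table, but presumably occupy the unannotated stretch between the SYFP2 start and the fragmentary ITR. The record does not state which brain cell types AiE2455m targets. The plasmid belongs to a collection of enhancer AAVs developed for genetic access to cortical cell types, where the fluorescent reporter serves to label and evaluate the targeted populations.
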