Features (pLannotate 1.2.2; 14 found; start..end, strand, type, name):
    363..390     -  repeat_region  AAV2 ITR (fragment): inverted terminal repeat of adeno-associated virus serotype 2 inverted
    419..446     -  repeat_region  AAV2 ITR (fragment): inverted terminal repeat of adeno-associated virus serotype 2 inverted
    519..1107    -  rep_origin     ori: high-copy-number ColE1/pMB1/pBR322/pUC origin of replication
   1278..2138    -  CDS            AmpR: β-lactamase; bla; confers resistance to ampicillin, carbenicillin, and related antibiotics
   2139..2243    -  promoter       AmpR promoter: bla
   2338..2373    +  CDS            rop (fragment): Rop protein, which maintains plasmids at low copy number; rop
   2475..2524    +  misc_feature   bom (fragment): basis of mobility region from pBR322
   2525..2980    -  rep_origin     f1 ori (sequence partly withheld): f1 bacteriophage origin of replication; arrow indicates direction of (+) strand synthesis
   2999..3050    +  misc_feature   bom (fragment): basis of mobility region from pBR322
   3055..3195    -  repeat_region  AAV2 ITR: inverted terminal repeat of adeno-associated virus serotype 2 inverted
   3313..3424    -  polyA_signal   bGH poly(A) signal: bovine growth hormone polyadenylation signal
   3441..3521    -  misc_feature   WPRE (fragment): woodchuck hepatitis virus posttranscriptional regulatory element
   3527..3684    -  misc_feature   WPRE (fragment): woodchuck hepatitis virus posttranscriptional regulatory element
   3724..4440    -  CDS            SYFP2: SYFP2 is a basic (constitutively fluorescent) yellow fluorescent protein published in 2006, derived from Aequorea victoria. It is reported to be a very rapidly-maturing monomer with moderate acid sensitivity.
>Addgene plasmid #214582 | AiP1923 - pAAV-AiE2455m-minBG-SYFP2-WPRE-BGHpA | addgene full sequence | sequence record 432595 | Addgene NGS Result
GATGGATGGTCAGGAGTTTCACTCTGTCGGCTCAGCCCTGTGAAGCAGAGACTAAGGATTTTTCAGTGTT
AGTATCTGGGCATGGAAAAGGAATACAGTTTGAATAAAAAGCACAGTGTACTGGTTAGATTTTCATCAAA
TTGACACAAACTAAAATACTCTGGGGAAAGGGAGGATCAACAGAGAAAATGTCTCCATCAGACTGGCATG
TATGCAAATCTGTGGAGCATTTTCTTGACTAATGATTGATATGGGAGGGCCCAGCATAATGTGGTCAGTG
ACAGCCATAGCTGGTGTGTATAAGAAAGCATACACGCGTGCGGCCGCAGGAACCCCTAGTGATGGAGTTG
GCCACTCCCTCTCTGCGCGCTCGCTCGCTCACTGAGGCCGGGCGACCAAAGGTCGCCCGACGCCCGGGCG
GCCTCAGTGAGCGAGCGAGCGCGCAGCTGCCTGCAGGACATGTGAGCAAAAGGCCAGCAAAAGGCCAGGA
ACCGTAAAAAGGCCGCGTTGCTGGCGTTTTTCCATAGGCTCCGCCCCCCTGACGAGCATCACAAAAATCG
ACGCTCAAGTCAGAGGTGGCGAAACCCGACAGGACTATAAAGATACCAGGCGTTTCCCCCTGGAAGCTCC
CTCGTGCGCTCTCCTGTTCCGACCCTGCCGCTTACCGGATACCTGTCCGCCTTTCTCCCTTCGGGAAGCG
TGGCGCTTTCTCATAGCTCACGCTGTAGGTATCTCAGTTCGGTGTAGGTCGTTCGCTCCAAGCTGGGCTG
TGTGCACGAACCCCCCGTTCAGCCCGACCGCTGCGCCTTATCCGGTAACTATCGTCTTGAGTCCAACCCG
GTAAGACACGACTTATCGCCACTGGCAGCAGCCACTGGTAACAGGATTAGCAGAGCGAGGTATGTAGGCG
GTGCTACAGAGTTCTTGAAGTGGTGGCCTAACTACGGCTACACTAGAAGAACAGTATTTGGTATCTGCGC
TCTGCTGAAGCCAGTTACCTTCGGAAAAAGAGTTGGTAGCTCTTGATCCGGCAAACAAACCACCGCTGGT
AGCGGTGGTTTTTTTGTTTGCAAGCAGCAGATTACGCGCAGAAAAAAAGGATCTCAAGAAGATCCTTTGA
TCTTTTCTACGGGGTCTGACGCTCAGTGGAACGAAAACTCACGTTAAGGGATTTTGGTCATGAGATTATC
AAAAAGGATCTTCACCTAGATCCTTTTAAATTAAAAATGAAGTTTTAAATCAATCTAAAGTATATATGAG
TAAACTTGGTCTGACAGTTACCAATGCTTAATCAGTGAGGCACCTATCTCAGCGATCTGTCTATTTCGTT
CATCCATAGTTGCCTGACTCCCCGTCGTGTAGATAACTACGATACGGGAGGGCTTACCATCTGGCCCCAG
TGCTGCAATGATACCGCGAGACCCACGCTCACCGGCTCCAGATTTATCAGCAATAAACCAGCCAGCCGGA
AGGGCCGAGCGCAGAAGTGGTCCTGCAACTTTATCCGCCTCCATCCAGTCTATTAATTGTTGCCGGGAAG
CTAGAGTAAGTAGTTCGCCAGTTAATAGTTTGCGCAACGTTGTTGCCATTGCTACAGGCATCGTGGTGTC
ACGCTCGTCGTTTGGTATGGCTTCATTCAGCTCCGGTTCCCAACGATCAAGGCGAGTTACATGATCCCCC
ATGTTGTGCAAAAAAGCGGTTAGCTCCTTCGGTCCTCCGATCGTTGTCAGAAGTAAGTTGGCCGCAGTGT
TATCACTCATGGTTATGGCAGCACTGCATAATTCTCTTACTGTCATGCCATCCGTAAGATGCTTTTCTGT
GACTGGTGAGTACTCAACCAAGTCATTCTGAGAATAGTGTATGCGGCGACCGAGTTGCTCTTGCCCGGCG
TCAATACGGGATAATACCGCGCCACATAGCAGAACTTTAAAAGTGCTCATCATTGGAAAACGTTCTTCGG
GGCGAAAACTCTCAAGGATCTTACCGCTGTTGAGATCCAGTTCGATGTAACCCACTCGTGCACCCAACTG
ATCTTCAGCATCTTTTACTTTCACCAGCGTTTCTGGGTGAGCAAAAACAGGAAGGCAAAATGCCGCAAAA
AAGGGAATAAGGGCGACACGGAAATGTTGAATACTCATACTCTTCCTTTTTCAATATTATTGAAGCATTT
ATCAGGGTTATTGTCTCATGAGCGGATACATATTTGAATGTATTTAGAAAAATAAACAAATAGGGGTTCC
GCGCACATTTCCCCGAAAAGTGCCACCTGACGTCTAAGAAACCATTATTATCATGACATTAACCTATAAA
AATAGGCGTATCACGAGGCCCTTTCGTCTCGCGCGTTTCGGTGATGACGGTGAAAACCTCTGACACATGC
AGCTCCCGGAGACGGTCACAGCTTGTCTGTAAGCGGATGCCGGGAGCAGACAAGCCCGTCAGGGCGCGTC
AGCGGGTGTTGGCGGGTGTCGGGGCTGGCTTAACTATGCGGCATCAGAGCAGATTGTACTGAGAGTGCAC
CATAAAATTGTAAACGTTAATATTTTGTTAAAATTCGCGTTAAATTTTTGTTAAATCAGCTCATTTTTTA
ACCAATAGACCGAAATCGGCAAAATCCCTTATAAATCAAAAGAATAGCCCGAGATAGAGT
[37 nt withheld, positions 2651-2687]
AAAGAACGTGGACTCCAACGTCAAAGG
[141 nt withheld, positions 2715-2855]
G
[46 nt withheld, positions 2857-2902]
A
[95 nt withheld, positions 2904-2998]
TATGCGGTGTGAAATACCGCACAGATGCGTAAGGAGAAAATACCGCATCAGGCGCCCCTGCAGGCAGCTG
CGCGCTCGCTCGCTCACTGAGGCCGCCCGGGCAAAGCCCGGGCGTCGGGCGACCTTTGGTCGCCCGGCCT
CAGTGAGCGAGCGAGCGCGCAGAGAGGGAGTGGCCAACTCCATCACTAGGGGTTCCTGCGGCCGCTCGGT
CCGCACGTGAGATCTCATGCCTGCTATTGTCTTCCCAATCCTCCCCCTTGCTGTCCTGCCCCACCCCACC
CCCCAGAATAGAATGACACCTACTCAGACAATGCGATGCAATTTCCTCATTTTATTAGGAAAGGACAGTG
GGAGTGGCACCTTCCAGGGTCAAGGAAGGCACGGGGGAGGGGCAAACAACAGATGGCTGGCAACTAGAAG
GCACAGTCGAAGATCTCTCGAGCCACGGAATTGTCAGTGCCCAACAGCCGAGCCCCTGTCCAGCAGCGGG
CAAGGCAGGCGGCGATGAGTTCCGCCGTGGCAAGAACTAACCAGGATTTATACAAGGAGGAGAAAATGAA
AGCCATACGGGAAGCAATAGCATGATACAAAGGCATTAAAGCAGCGTATCCACATAGCGTAAAAGGAGCA
ACATAGTTAAGAATACCAGTCAATCTTTCACAAATTTTGTAATCCAGAGGTTGATTATGATATCGAATTC
GCGGCCGCGGCGCGCCGTCGACTTACTTGTACAGCTCGTCCATGCCGAGAGTGATCCCGGCGGCGGTCAC
GAACTCCAGCAGGACCATGTGATCGCGCTTCTCGTTGGGGTCTTTGCTCAGCTTGGACTGGTAGCTCAGG
TAGTGGTTGTCGGGCAGCAGCACGGGGCCGTCGCCGATGGGGGTGTTCTGCTGGTAGTGGTCGGCGAGCT
GCACGCCGCCGTCCTCGATGTTGTGGCGGATCTTGAAGTTGGCCTTGATGCCGTTCTTCTGCTTGTCGGC
GGTGATATAGACGTTGTGGCTGTTGTAGTTGTACTCCAGCTTGTGCCCCAGGATGTTGCCGTCCTCCTTG
AAGTCGATGCCCTTCAGCTCGATGCGGTTCACCAGGGTGTCGCCCTCGAACTTCACCTCGGCGCGGGTCT
TGTAGTTGCCGTCGTCCTTGAAGAAGATGGTGCGCTCCTGGACGTAGCCTTCGGGCATGGCGGACTTGAA
GAAGTCGTGCTGCTTCATGTGGTCGGGGTAGCGGGCGAAGCACTGCACGCCGTAGCCCAGGGTGGTCACG
AGGGTGGGCCAGGGCACGGGCAGCTTGCCGGTGGTGCAGATCAGCTTCAGGGTCAGCTTGCCGTAGGTGG
CATCGCCCTCGCCCTCGCCGGACACGCTGAACTTGTGGCCGTTTACGTCGCCGTCCAGCTCGACCAGGAT
GGGCACCACCCCGGTGAACAGCTCCTCGCCCTTGCTCACCATGGTGGCGACCGGTAGCGCTAGCTTCGAA
AGATCTGGATCCCAGAAGCAAATGTAAGCAATAGATGGCTCTGCCCTGACTTTTATGCCCAGCCCGAGCT
CCGCCGGCGGGCTCCAGTGTTCAGCTTCTGAAGCATGTTTGTCTACAGAAAGCAGCTCTTTCTGTCTGCT
TTGCACTGTGATTTGAAATGTCGTCAACGCTTTGATGCAGCTGCCTCTGTTCAGACCTCTAAGAAACAAA
GCAAATGTTTATTCATTCTCAATTGGTATTGTTTGAATCTGAAATGTTCCCAAAGTCCTGCGTATTGAAG
ACTCACTTACCAGTCTGTATGCTGTTGAAAAATGTTGGATCCTTTAAGAGGCAGGGCTCGCTAGGATGGG
GTTAGGGACTTGGGTGTATCTCCCCAAAACAGTGCATAGTGCCCCCTTCTCTCCTTGTTTCCTCTACAAT
ATGAAGTGAACATTAACAAGCCCCTTCTGCTATTTGCTTCCAGGACCAAGAAATCATGGCTTGAAAGCTT
TAAGCAATCCTTTCCTCTTTTGAAGTTGACTCAGCAACAGAAAAGCCACTAGCACTCAGCCTTGCTACTT
GCTCTGAAAACTGCCTCCTG
